>Addgene plasmid #77273 | EPHB6 gRNA (BRDN0001146592) | addgene full sequence | sequence record 187442 | Addgene Assembled Sequence
CCCGGGTGCAAAGATGGATAAAGTTTTAAACAGAGAGGAATCTTTGCAGCTAATGGACCTTCTAGGTCTT
GAAAGGAGTGGGAATTGGCTCCGGTGCCCGTCAGTGGGCAGAGCGCACATCGCCCACAGTCCCCGAGAAG
TTGGGGGGAGGGGTCGGCAATTGATCCGGTGCCTAGAGAAGGTGGCGCGGGGTAAACTGGGAAAGTGATG
TCGTGTACTGGCTCCGCCTTTTTCCCGAGGGTGGGGGAGAACCGTATATAAGTGCAGTAGTCGCCGTGAA
CGTTCTTTTTCGCAACGGGTTTGCCGCCAGAACACAGGTAAGTGCCGTGTGTGGTTCCCGCGGGCCTGGC
CTCTTTACGGGTTATGGCCCTTGCGTGCCTTGAATTACTTCCACCTGGCTGCAGTACGTGATTCTTGATC
CCGAGCTTCGGGTTGGAAGTGGGTGGGAGAGTTCGAGGCCTTGCGCTTAAGGAGCCCCTTCGCCTCGTGC
TTGAGTTGAGGCCTGGCCTGGGCGCTGGGGCCGCCGCGTGCGAATCTGGTGGCACCTTCGCGCCTGTCTC
GCTGCTTTCGATAAGTCTCTAGCCATTTAAAATTTTTGATGACCTGCTGCGACGCTTTTTTTCTGGCAAG
ATAGTCTTGTAAATGCGGGCCAAGATCTGCACACTGGTATTTCGGTTTTTGGGGCCGCGGGCGGCGACGG
GGCCCGTGCGTCCCAGCGCACATGTTCGGCGAGGCGGGGCCTGCGAGCGCGGCCACCGAGAATCGGACGG
GGGTAGTCTCAAGCTGGCCGGCCTGCTCTGGTGCCTGGCCTCGCGCCGCCGTGTATCGCCCCGCCCTGGG
CGGCAAGGCTGGCCCGGTCGGCACCAGTTGCGTGAGCGGAAAGATGGCCGCTTCCCGGCCCTGCTGCAGG
GAGCTCAAAATGGAGGACGCGGCGCTCGGGAGAGCGGGCGGGTGAGTCACCCACACAAAGGAAAAGGGCC
TTTCCGTCCTCAGCCGTCGCTTCATGTGACTCCACGGAGTACCGGGCGCCGTCCAGGCACCTCGATTAGT
TCTCGAGCTTTTGGAGTACGTCGTCTTTAGGTTGGGGGGAGGGGTTTTATGCGATGGAGTTTCCCCACAC
TGAGTGGGTGGAGACTGAAGTTAGGCCAGCTTGGCACTTGATGTAATTCTCCTTGGAATTTGCCCTTTTT
GAGTTTGGATCTTGGTTCATTCTCAAGCCTCAGACAGTGGTTCAAAGTTTTTTTCTTCCATTTCAGGTGT
CGTGACGTACGGCCACCATGACCGAGTACAAGCCCACGGTGCGCCTCGCCACCCGCGACGACGTCCCCAG
GGCCGTACGCACCCTCGCCGCCGCGTTCGCCGACTACCCCGCCACGCGCCACACCGTCGATCCGGACCGC
CACATCGAGCGGGTCACCGAGCTGCAAGAACTCTTCCTCACGCGCGTCGGGCTCGACATCGGCAAGGTGT
GGGTCGCGGACGACGGCGCCGCCGTGGCGGTCTGGACCACGCCGGAGAGCGTCGAAGCGGGGGCGGTGTT
CGCCGAGATCGGCCCGCGCATGGCCGAGTTGAGCGGTTCCCGGCTGGCCGCGCAGCAACAGATGGAAGGC
CTCCTGGCGCCGCACCGGCCCAAGGAGCCCGCGTGGTTCCTGGCCACCGTCGGAGTCTCGCCCGACCACC
AGGGCAAGGGTCTGGGCAGCGCCGTCGTGCTCCCCGGAGTGGAGGCGGCCGAGCGCGCCGGGGTGCCCGC
CTTCCTGGAGACCTCCGCGCCCCGCAACCTCCCCTTCTACGAGCGGCTCGGCTTCACCGTCACCGCCGAC
GTCGAGGTGCCCGAAGGACCGCGCACCTGGTGCATGACCCGCAAGCCCGGTGCCTGAACGCGTTAAGTCG
ACAATCAACCTCTGGATTACAAAATTTGTGAAAGATTGACTGGTATTCTTAACTATGTTGCTCCTTTTAC
GCTATGTGGATACGCTGCTTTAATGCCTTTGTATCATGCTATTGCTTCCCGTATGGCTTTCATTTTCTCC
TCCTTGTATAAATCCTGGTTGCTGTCTCTTTATGAGGAGTTGTGGCCCGTTGTCAGGCAACGTGGCGTGG
TGTGCACTGTGTTTGCTGACGCAACCCCCACTGGTTGGGGCATTGCCACCACCTGTCAGCTCCTTTCCGG
GACTTTCGCTTTCCCCCTCCCTATTGCCACGGCGGAACTCATCGCCGCCTGCCTTGCCCGCTGCTGGACA
GGGGCTCGGCTGTTGGGCACTGACAATTCCGTGGTGTTGTCGGGGAAATCATCGTCCTTTCCTTGGCTGC
TCGCCTGTGTTGCCACCTGGATTCTGCGCGGGACGTCCTTCTGCTACGTCCCTTCGGCCCTCAATCCAGC
GGACCTTCCTTCCCGCGGCCTGCTGCCGGCTCTGCGGCCTCTTCCGCGTCTTCGCCTTCGCCCTCAGACG
AGTCGGATCTCCCTTTGGGCCGCCTCCCCGCGTCGACTTTAAGACCAATGACTTACAAGGCAGCTGTAGA
TCTTAGCCACTTTTTAAAAGAAAAGGGGGGACTGGAAGGGCTAATTCACTCCCAACGAAGACAAGATCTG
CTTTTTGCTTGTACTGGGTCTCTCTGGTTAGACCAGATCTGAGCCTGGGAGCTCTCTGGCTAACTAGGGA
ACCCACTGCTTAAGCCTCAATAAAGCTTGCCTTGAGTGCTTCAAGTAGTGTGTGCCCGTCTGTTGTGTGA
CTCTGGTAACTAGAGATCCCTCAGACCCTTTTAGTCAGTGTGGAAAATCTCTAGCAGTACGTATAGTAGT
TCATGTCATCTTATTATTCAGTATTTATAACTTGCAAAGAAATGAATATCAGAGAGTGAGAGGAACTTGT
TTATTGCAGCTTATAATGGTTACAAATAAAGCAATAGCATCACAAATTTCACAAATAAAGCATTTTTTTC
ACTGCATTCTAGTTGTGGTTTGTCCAAACTCATCAATGTATCTTATCATGTCTGGCTCTAGCTATCCCGC
CCCTAACTCCGCCCATCCCGCCCCTAACTCCGCCCAGTTCCGCCCATTCTCCGCCCCATGGCTGACTAAT
TTTTTTTATTTATGCAGAGGCCGAGGCCGCCTCGGCCTCTGAGCTATTCCAGAAGTAGTGAGGAGGCTTT
TTTGGAGGCCTAGGGACGTACCCAATTCGCCCTATAGTGAGTCGTATTACGCGCGCTCACTGGCCGTCGT
TTTACAACGTCGTGACTGGGAAAACCCTGGCGTTACCCAACTTAATCGCCTTGCAGCACATCCCCCTTTC
GCCAGCTGGCGTAATAGCGAAGAGGCCCGCACCGATCGCCCTTCCCAACAGTTGCGCAGCCTGAATGGCG
AATGGG
[124 nt withheld, positions 3367-3490]
C
[91 nt withheld, positions 3492-3582]
A
[49 nt withheld, positions 3584-3632]
CCTTTGACGTTGGAGTCCACGTTCTTT
[37 nt withheld, positions 3660-3696]
ACCCTATCTCGGTCTATTCTTTTGATTTATAAGGGATTTTGCCGATTTCGGCCTATTGGTTAAAAAATGA
GCTGATTTAACAAAAATTTAACGCGAATTTTAACAAAATATTAACGCTTACAATTTAGGTGGCACTTTTC
GGGGAAATGTGCGCGGAACCCCTATTTGTTTATTTTTCTAAATACATTCAAATATGTATCCGCTCATGAG
ACAATAACCCTGATAAATGCTTCAATAATATTGAAAAAGGAAGAGTATGAGTATTCAACATTTCCGTGTC
GCCCTTATTCCCTTTTTTGCGGCATTTTGCCTTCCTGTTTTTGCTCACCCAGAAACGCTGGTGAAAGTAA
AAGATGCTGAAGATCAGTTGGGTGCACGAGTGGGTTACATCGAACTGGATCTCAACAGCGGTAAGATCCT
TGAGAGTTTTCGCCCCGAAGAACGTTTTCCAATGATGAGCACTTTTAAAGTTCTGCTATGTGGCGCGGTA
TTATCCCGTATTGACGCCGGGCAAGAGCAACTCGGTCGCCGCATACACTATTCTCAGAATGACTTGGTTG
AGTACTCACCAGTCACAGAAAAGCATCTTACGGATGGCATGACAGTAAGAGAATTATGCAGTGCTGCCAT
AACCATGAGTGATAACACTGCGGCCAACTTACTTCTGACAACGATCGGAGGACCGAAGGAGCTAACCGCT
TTTTTGCACAACATGGGGGATCATGTAACTCGCCTTGATCGTTGGGAACCGGAGCTGAATGAAGCCATAC
CAAACGACGAGCGTGACACCACGATGCCTGTAGCAATGGCAACAACGTTGCGCAAACTATTAACTGGCGA
ACTACTTACTCTAGCTTCCCGGCAACAATTAATAGACTGGATGGAGGCGGATAAAGTTGCAGGACCACTT
CTGCGCTCGGCCCTTCCGGCTGGCTGGTTTATTGCTGATAAATCTGGAGCCGGTGAGCGTGGGTCTCGCG
GTATCATTGCAGCACTGGGGCCAGATGGTAAGCCCTCCCGTATCGTAGTTATCTACACGACGGGGAGTCA
GGCAACTATGGATGAACGAAATAGACAGATCGCTGAGATAGGTGCCTCACTGATTAAGCATTGGTAACTG
TCAGACCAAGTTTACTCATATATACTTTAGATTGATTTAAAACTTCATTTTTAATTTAAAAGGATCTAGG
TGAAGATCCTTTTTGATAATCTCATGACCAAAATCCCTTAACGTGAGTTTTCGTTCCACTGAGCGTCAGA
CCCCGTAGAAAAGATCAAAGGATCTTCTTGAGATCCTTTTTTTCTGCGCGTAATCTGCTGCTTGCAAACA
AAAAAACCACCGCTACCAGCGGTGGTTTGTTTGCCGGATCAAGAGCTACCAACTCTTTTTCCGAAGGTAA
CTGGCTTCAGCAGAGCGCAGATACCAAATACTGTTCTTCTAGTGTAGCCGTAGTTAGGCCACCACTTCAA
GAACTCTGTAGCACCGCCTACATACCTCGCTCTGCTAATCCTGTTACCAGTGGCTGCTGCCAGTGGCGAT
AAGTCGTGTCTTACCGGGTTGGACTCAAGACGATAGTTACCGGATAAGGCGCAGCGGTCGGGCTGAACGG
GGGGTTCGTGCACACAGCCCAGCTTGGAGCGAACGACCTACACCGAACTGAGATACCTACAGCGTGAGCT
ATGAGAAAGCGCCACGCTTCCCGAAGGGAGAAAGGCGGACAGGTATCCGGTAAGCGGCAGGGTCGGAACA
GGAGAGCGCACGAGGGAGCTTCCAGGGGGAAACGCCTGGTATCTTTATAGTCCTGTCGGGTTTCGCCACC
TCTGACTTGAGCGTCGATTTTTGTGATGCTCGTCAGGGGGGCGGAGCCTATGGAAAAACGCCAGCAACGC
GGCCTTTTTACGGTTCCTGGCCTTTTGCTGGCCTTTTGCTCACATGTTCTTTCCTGCGTTATCCCCTGAT
TCTGTGGATAACCGTATTACCGCCTTTGAGTGAGCTGATACCGCTCGCCGCAGCCGAACGACCGAGCGCA
GCGAGTCAGTGAGCGAGGAAGCGGAAGAGCGCCCAATACGCAAACCGCCTCTCCCCGCGCGTTGGCCGAT
TCATTAATGCAGCTGGCACGACAGGTTTCCCGACTGGAAAGCGGGCAGTGAGCGCAACGCAATTAATGTG
AGTTAGCTCACTCATTAGGCACCCCAGGCTTTACACTTTATGCTTCCGGCTCGTATGTTGTGTGGAATTG
TGAGCGGATAACAATTTCACACAGGAAACAGCTATGACCATGATTACGCCAAGCGCGCAATTAACCCTCA
CTAAAGGGAACAAAAGCTGGAGCTGCAAGCTTAATGTAGTCTTATGCAATACTCTTGTAGTCTTGCAACA
TGGTAACGATGAGTTAGCAACATGCCTTACAAGGAGAGAAAAAGCACCGTGCATGCCGATTGGTGGAAGT
AAGGTGGTACGATCGTGCCTTATTAGGAAGGCAACAGACGGGTCTGACATGGATTGGACGAACCACTGAA
TTGCCGCATTGCAGAGATATTGTATTTAAGTGCCTAGCTCGATACATAAACGGGTCTCTCTGGTTAGACC
AGATCTGAGCCTGGGAGCTCTCTGGCTAACTAGGGAACCCACTGCTTAAGCCTCAATAAAGCTTGCCTTG
AGTGCTTCAAGTAGTGTGTGCCCGTCTGTTGTGTGACTCTGGTAACTAGAGATCCCTCAGACCCTTTTAG
TCAGTGTGGAAAATCTCTAGCAGTGGCGCCCGAACAGGGACTTGAAAGCGAAAGGGAAACCAGAGGAGCT
CTCTCGACGCAGGACTCGGCTTGCTGAAGCGCGCACGGCAAGAGGCGAGGGGCGGCGACTGGTGAGTACG
CCAAAAATTTTGACTAGCGGAGGCTAGAAGGAGAGAGATGGGTGCGAGAGCGTCAGTATTAAGCGGGGGA
GAATTAGATCGCGATGGGAAAAAATTCGGTTAAGGCCAGGGGGAAAGAAAAAATATAAATTAAAACATAT
AGTATGGGCAAGCAGGGAGCTAGAACGATTCGCAGTTAATCCTGGCCTGTTAGAAACATCAGAAGGCTGT
AGACAAATACTGGGACAGCTACAACCATCCCTTCAGACAGGATCAGAAGAACTTAGATCATTATATAATA
CAGTAGCAACCCTCTATTGTGTGCATCAAAGGATAGAGATAAAAGACACCAAGGAAGCTTTAGACAAGAT
AGAGGAAGAGCAAAACAAAAGTAAGACCACCGCACAGCAAGCGGCCGCTGATCTTCAGACCTGGAGGAGG
AGATATGAGGGACAATTGGAGAAGTGAATTATATAAATATAAAGTAGTAAAAATTGAACCATTAGGAGTA
GCACCCACCAAGGCAAAGAGAAGAGTGGTGCAGAGAGAAAAAAGAGCAGTGGGAATAGGAGCTTTGTTCC
TTGGGTTCTTGGGAGCAGCAGGAAGCACTATGGGCGCAGCGTCAATGACGCTGACGGTACAGGCCAGACA
ATTATTGTCTGGTATAGTGCAGCAGCAGAACAATTTGCTGAGGGCTATTGAGGCGCAACAGCATCTGTTG
CAACTCACAGTCTGGGGCATCAAGCAGCTCCAGGCAAGAATCCTGGCTGTGGAAAGATACCTAAAGGATC
AACAGCTCCTGGGGATTTGGGGTTGCTCTGGAAAACTCATTTGCACCACTGCTGTGCCTTGGAATGCTAG
TTGGAGTAATAAATCTCTGGAACAGATTTGGAATCACACGACCTGGATGGAGTGGGACAGAGAAATTAAC
AATTACACAAGCTTAATACACTCCTTAATTGAAGAATCGCAAAACCAGCAAGAAAAGAATGAACAAGAAT
TATTGGAATTAGATAAATGGGCAAGTTTGTGGAATTGGTTTAACATAACAAATTGGCTGTGGTATATAAA
ATTATTCATAATGATAGTAGGAGGCTTGGTAGGTTTAAGAATAGTTTTTGCTGTACTTTCTATAGTGAAT
AGAGTTAGGCAGGGATATTCACCATTATCGTTTCAGACCCACCTCCCAACCCCGAGGGGACCCAGAGAGG
GCCTATTTCCCATGATTCCTTCATATTTGCATATACGATACAAGGCTGTTAGAGAGATAATTAGAATTAA
TTTGACTGTAAACACAAAGATATTAGTACAAAATACGTGACGTAGAAAGTAATAATTTCTTGGGTAGTTT
GCAGTTTTAAAATTATGTTTTAAAATGGACTATCATATGCTTACCGTAACTTGAAAGTATTTCGATTTCT
TGGCTTTATATATCTTGTGGAAAGGACGAAACACCGAATAGACTTTGCCCCCGTAGGTTTTAGAGCTAGA
AATAGCAAGTTAAAATAAGGCTAGTCCGTTATCAACTTGAAAAAGTGGCACCGAGTCGGTGCTTTTTTAA
GCTTGGCGTAACTAGATCTTGAGACAAATGGCAGTATTCATCCACAATTTTAAAAGAAAAGGGGGGATTG
GGGGGTACAGTGCAGGGGAAAGAATAGTAGACATAATAGCAACAGACATACAAACTAAAGAATTACAAAA
ACAAATTACAAAAATTCAAAATTTTCGGGTTTATTACAGGGACAGCAGAGATCCACTTTGGCGCCGGCTC
GAGGGGG
Features (pLannotate 1.2.2; 29 found; start..end, strand, type, name):
     14..80      +  CDS            small t antigen (fragment): SV40 (simian virus 40) small t antigen
    106..317     +  promoter       EF-1α core promoter: core promoter for human elongation factor EF-1α
    318..1256    +  intron         EF-1α intron A: intron upstream of the start codon of human EF-1α
   1278..1877    +  CDS            PuroR (fragment): puromycin N-acetyltransferase; pac from Streptomyces; confers resistance to puromycin
   1893..2481    +  misc_feature   WPRE: woodchuck hepatitis virus posttranscriptional regulatory element
   2532..2551    +  misc_feature   cPPT/CTS (fragment): central polypurine tract and central termination sequence of HIV-1
   2553..2786    +  LTR            3' LTR (ΔU3): self-inactivating 3' long terminal repeat (LTR) from HIV-1
   2864..2985    +  polyA_signal   SV40 poly(A) signal: SV40 polyadenylation signal
   3025..3160    +  rep_origin     SV40 ori: SV40 origin of replication
   3181..3199    -  promoter       T7 promoter: promoter for bacteriophage T7 RNA polymerase
   3207..3362    +  CDS            lacZα (fragment): LacZα fragment of β-galactosidase; lacZ fragment
   3367..3795    +  rep_origin     f1 ori (sequence partly withheld): f1 bacteriophage origin of replication; arrow indicates direction of (+) strand synthesis
   3848..3952    +  promoter       AmpR promoter: bla
   3953..4813    +  CDS            AmpR: β-lactamase; bla; confers resistance to ampicillin, carbenicillin, and related antibiotics
   4984..5572    +  rep_origin     ori: high-copy-number ColE1/pMB1/pBR322/pUC origin of replication
   5755..5847    +  CDS            lacI (fragment): lac repressor; lacI; The lac repressor binds to the lac operator to inhibit transcription in E. coli. This inhibition can be relieved by adding lactose or isopropyl-β-D-thiogalactopyranoside (IPTG).
   5860..5881    +  protein_bind   CAP binding site: CAP binding activates transcription in the presence of cAMP. E. coli catabolite activator protein
   5896..5926    +  promoter       lac promoter: promoter for the E. coli lac operon
   5934..5950    +  protein_bind   lac operator: The lac repressor binds to the lac operator to inhibit transcription in E. coli. This inhibition can be relieved by adding lactose or isopropyl-β-D-thiogalactopyranoside (IPTG). lac repressor encoded by lacI
   5995..6013    +  promoter       T3 promoter: promoter for bacteriophage T3 RNA polymerase
   6041..6267    +  promoter       RSV promoter: Rous sarcoma virus enhancer/promoter
   6268..6448    +  LTR            5' LTR (truncated): truncated 5' long terminal repeat (LTR) from HIV-1
   6495..6620    +  misc_feature   HIV-1 Ψ: packaging signal of human immunodeficiency virus type 1
   6604..6967    +  CDS            HIV-1 gag (fragment): gag protein from human immunodeficiency virus 1; gag
   7113..7346    +  misc_feature   RRE: The Rev response element (RRE) of HIV-1 allows for Rev-dependent mRNA export from the nucleus to the cytoplasm.
   7723..7749    +  CDS            Rev (fragment): human immunodeficiency virus 1 (HIV-1) Rev protein; rev; enhances nuclear export of unspliced and incompletely spliced viral mRNAs
   7753..7993    +  promoter       U6 promoter: RNA polymerase III promoter for human U6 snRNA
   8023..8098    +  misc_RNA       gRNA scaffold: guide RNA scaffold for the Streptococcus pyogenes CRISPR/Cas9 system
   8154..8271    +  misc_feature   cPPT/CTS: central polypurine tract and central termination sequence of HIV-1
