[The description below was written by a language model from this plasmid's Addgene catalogue record and pLannotate feature annotations shown in this document.]
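Description:
EPHB6 gRNA (BRDN0001146592) is a third-generation lentiviral guide RNA plasmid built on the lentiGuide-Puro backbone and designed to direct Streptococcus pyogenes Cas9 to the human EPHB6 gene, which encodes an Eph-family receptor. In bacteria it is maintained as a high-copy plasmid through a ColE1/pUC-type origin and selected with ampicillin via the β-lactamase gene. An f1 origin and remnants of lac and T7/T3 promoter elements are also present as backbone carry-over.

The lentiviral transfer cassette begins with an RSV promoter fused to a truncated HIV-1 5' LTR, which makes genomic RNA production in packaging cells Tat-independent. It is followed by the Ψ packaging signal, a partial gag sequence, the Rev response element for Rev-dependent nuclear export, and a cPPT/CTS that aids nuclear import of the provirus. The cassette ends in a self-inactivating ΔU3 3' LTR, with an SV40 poly(A) signal and SV40 origin downstream.

Within this frame, a human U6 RNA polymerase III promoter drives the EPHB6-specific spacer joined to the SpCas9 gRNA scaffold. A separate EF-1α promoter with its intron A expresses puromycin N-acetyltransferase, stabilised by a WPRE, so transduced mammalian cells can be selected with puromycin.

The plasmid carries no Cas9, so it must be paired with a Cas9-expressing vector or used in cells that already express the nuclease. According to the record, the guide was designed against several EPHB6 reference transcripts and belongs to a human kinome gRNA collection. It is therefore suited to knockout of EPHB6 in human cells, either individually or as part of loss-of-function screens.
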