Addgene plasmid #77273: EPHB6 gRNA (BRDN0001146592)
Purpose: 3rd generation lentiviral gRNA plasmid targeting human EPHB6
Depositing lab: John Doench & David Root. Depositing organization: Broad Institute. Publication: Optimized sgRNA design to maximize activity and minimize off-target effects of CRISPR-Cas9. Doench JG, Fusi N, Sullender M, Hegde M, Vaimberg EW, Donovan KF, Smith I, Tothova Z, Wilen C, Orchard R, Virgin HW, Listgarten J, Root DE. Nat Biotechnol. 2016 Jan 18. doi: 10.1038/nbt.3437. PubMed 26780180.
Backbone
  Vector backbone: lentiGuide-Puro
  Backbone manufacturer: Zhang Lab (Addgene plasmid # 52963)
  Vector type: Mammalian Expression, Lentiviral, CRISPR
  Selectable markers: Puromycin
Growth in bacteria
  Bacterial resistance: Ampicillin, 100 μg/mL
  Growth temperature: 37°C
  Growth strain: DH5alpha
  Copy number: High Copy
Gene/Insert
  Gene/Insert name: EPHB6 (alt names: EPHB6; NM_001280794.2)
  gRNA/shRNA sequence: AATAGACTTTGCCCCCGTAG
  Species: H. sapiens (human)
  Entrez Gene: EPHB6 (a.k.a. HEP)
  Promoter: hU6
  Cloning method: Unknown
  Sequencing primers: 5′ U6-F; 3′ pS2-R
Terms and licenses: Academic/Nonprofit Terms; Industry Terms: Not Available to Industry
Depositor comments: The gRNA was designed to target the following Genbank reference sequence(s): NM_001280794.2,NM_001280795.2,NM_004445.5. Note that this plasmid does NOT contain Cas9. It should be used in conjunction with lentiCas9-Blast (Addgene #52962) or otherwise with cell lines already expressing Cas9. Browse the full kinome gRNA library at http://www.addgene.org/pooled-library/broadgpp-human-kinome/ or visit http://www.broadinstitute.org/rnai/public/ for detailed protocols and information.
How to cite: EPHB6 gRNA (BRDN0001146592) was a gift from John Doench & David Root (Addgene plasmid # 77273 ; http://n2t.net/addgene:77273 ; RRID:Addgene_77273)
