>Addgene plasmid #77273 | EPHB6 gRNA (BRDN0001146592) | depositor partial sequence | sequence record 144733 | Target Sequence
AATAGACTTTGCCCCCGTAG
