>Addgene plasmid #77273 | EPHB6 gRNA (BRDN0001146592) | addgene partial sequence | sequence record 187441 | hU6-F
GTAGAAAGTAATAATTTCTTGGGTAGTTTGCAGTTTTAAAATTATGTTTTAAAATGGACTATCATATGCT
TACCGTAACTTGAAAGTATTTCGATTTCTTGGCTTTATATATCTTGTGGAAAGGACGAAACACCGAATAG
ACTTTGCCCCCGTAGGTTTTAGAGCTAGAAATAGCAAGTTAAAATAAGGCTAGTCCGTTATCAACTTGAA
AAAGTGGCACCGAGTCGGTGCTTTTTTAAGCTTGGCGTAACTAGATCTTGAGACAAATGGCAGTATTCAT
CCACAATTTTAAAAGAAAAGGGGGGATTGGGGGGTACAGTGCAGGGGAAAGAATAGTAGACATAATAGCA
ACAGACATACAAACTAAAGAATTACAAAAACAAATTACAAAAATTCAAAATTTTCGGGTTTATTACAGGG
ACAGCAGAGATCCACTTTGGCGCCGGCTCGAGGGGGCCCGGGTGCAAAGATGGATAAAGTTTTAAACAGA
GAGGAATCTTTGCAGCTAATGGACCTTCTAGGTCTTGAAAGGAGTGGGAATTGGCTCCGGTGCCCGTCAG
TGGGCAGAGC
